>Addgene plasmid #70613 | R777-E329 Hs.SPRY2 | depositor full sequence | sequence record 126062 | Full Sequence
TTAACGCTAGCATGGATGTTTTCCCAGTCACGACGTTGTAAAACGACGGCCAGTCTTAAAATTCGAGCTC
GGTCCGAGGATCCGAAATAATGATTTTATTTTGACTGATAGTGACCTGTTCGTTGCAACAAATTGATAAG
CAATGCTTTTTTATAATGCCAACTTTGTACAAAAAAGTTGGCACCATGGAGGCCAGAGCTCAGAGTGGCA
ACGGGTCGCAGCCCTTGCTGCAGACGCCCCGTGACGGTGGCAGACAGCGTGGGGAGCCCGACCCCAGAGA
CGCCCTCACCCAGCAGGTACATGTCTTGTCTCTGGATCAGATCAGAGCCATCCGAAACACCAATGAGTAC
ACAGAGGGGCCTACTGTCGTCCCAAGACCTGGGCTCAAGCCTGCTCCTCGCCCCTCCACTCAGCACAAAC
ACGAGAGACTCCACGGTCTGCCTGAGCACCGCCAGCCTCCTAGGCTCCAGCACTCGCAGGTCCATTCTTC
TGCACGAGCCCCTCTGTCCAGATCCATAAGCACGGTCAGCTCAGGGTCGCGGAGCAGTACGAGGACAAGT
ACCAGCAGCAGCTCCTCTGAACAGAGACTGCTAGGATCATCCTTCTCCTCCGGGCCTGTTGCTGATGGCA
TAATCCGGGTGCAACCCAAATCTGAGCTCAAGCCAGGTGAGCTTAAGCCACTGAGCAAGGAAGATTTGGG
CCTGCACGCCTACAGGTGTGAGGACTGTGGCAAGTGCAAATGTAAGGAGTGCACCTACCCAAGGCCTCTG
CCATCAGACTGGATCTGCGACAAGCAGTGCCTTTGCTCGGCCCAGAACGTGATTGACTATGGGACTTGTG
TATGCTGTGTGAAAGGTCTCTTCTATCACTGTTCTAATGATGATGAGGACAACTGTGCTGACAACCCATG
TTCTTGCAGCCAGTCTCACTGTTGTACACGATGGTCAGCCATGGGTGTCATGTCCCTCTTTTTGCCTTGT
TTATGGTGTTACCTTCCAGCCAAGGGTTGCCTTAAATTGTGCCAGGGGTGTTATGACCGGGTTAACAGGC
CTGGTTGCCGCTGTAAAAACTCAAACACAGTTTGCTGCAAAGTTCCCACTGTCCCCCCTAGGAACTTTGA
AAAACCAACATAATCAACTTTCTTGTACAAAGTTGGCATTATAGGAAAGCATTGCTTATCAATTTGTTGC
AACGAACAGGTCACTATCAGTCAAAATAAAATCATTATTTGCATGCAAGCTTAGATCCTCTAGACCAGCC
AGGACAGAAATGCCTCGACTTCGCTGCTACCCAAGGTTGCCGGGTGACGCACACCGTGGAAACGGATGAA
GGCACGAACCCAGTGGACATAAGCCTGTTCGGTTCGTAAGCTGTAATGCAAGTAGCGTATGCGCTCACGC
AACTGGTCCAGAACCTTGACCGAACGCAGCGGTGGTAACGGCGCAGTGGCGGTTTTCATGGCTTGTTATG
ACTGTTTTTTTGGGGTACAGTCTATGCCTCGGGCATCCAAGCAGCAAGCGCGTTACGCCGTGGGTCGATG
TTTGATGTTATGGAGCAGCAACGATGTTACGCAGCAGGGCAGTCGCCCTAAAACAAAGTTAAACATTATG
AGGGAAGCGGTGATCGCCGAAGTATCGACTCAACTATCAGAGGTAGTTGGCGTCATCGAGCGCCATCTCG
AACCGACGTTGCTGGCCGTACATTTGTACGGCTCCGCAGTGGATGGCGGCCTGAAGCCACACAGTGATAT
TGATTTGCTGGTTACGGTGACCGTAAGGCTTGATGAAACAACGCGGCGAGCTTTGATCAACGACCTTTTG
GAAACTTCGGCTTCCCCTGGAGAGAGCGAGATTCTCCGCGCTGTAGAAGTCACCATTGTTGTGCACGACG
ACATCATTCCGTGGCGTTATCCAGCTAAGCGCGAACTGCAATTTGGAGAATGGCAGCGCAATGACATTCT
TGCAGGTATCTTCGAGCCAGCCACGATCGACATTGATCTGGCTATCTTGCTGACAAAAGCAAGAGAACAT
AGCGTTGCCTTGGTAGGTCCAGCGGCGGAGGAACTCTTTGATCCGGTTCCTGAACAGGATCTATTTGAGG
CGCTAAATGAAACCTTAACGCTATGGAACTCGCCGCCCGACTGGGCTGGCGATGAGCGAAATGTAGTGCT
TACGTTGTCCCGCATTTGGTACAGCGCAGTAACCGGCAAAATCGCGCCGAAGGATGTCGCTGCCGACTGG
GCAATGGAGCGCCTGCCGGCCCAGTATCAGCCCGTCATACTTGAAGCTAGACAGGCTTATCTTGGACAAG
AAGAAGATCGCTTGGCCTCGCGCGCAGATCAGTTGGAAGAATTTGTCCACTACGTGAAAGGCGAGATCAC
CAAGGTAGTCGGCAAATAACCCTCGAGCCACCCATGACCAAAATCCCTTAACGTGAGTTACGCGTCGTTC
CACTGAGCGTCAGACCCCGTAGAAAAGATCAAAGGATCTTCTTGAGATCCTTTTTTTCTGCGCGTAATCT
GCTGCTTGCAAACAAAAAAACCACCGCTACCAGCGGTGGTTTGTTTGCCGGATCAAGAGCTACCAACTCT
TTTTCCGAAGGTAACTGGCTTCAGCAGAGCGCAGATACCAAATACTGTCCTTCTAGTGTAGCCGTAGTTA
GGCCACCACTTCAAGAACTCTGTAGCACCGCCTACATACCTCGCTCTGCTAATCCTGTTACCAGTGGCTG
CTGCCAGTGGCGATAAGTCGTGTCTTACCGGGTTGGACTCAAGACGATAGTTACCGGATAAGGCGCAGCG
GTCGGGCTGAACGGGGGGTTCGTGCACACAGCCCAGCTTGGAGCGAACGACCTACACCGAACTGAGATAC
CTACAGCGTGAGCATTGAGAAAGCGCCACGCTTCCCGAAGGGAGAAAGGCGGACAGGTATCCGGTAAGCG
GCAGGGTCGGAACAGGAGAGCGCACGAGGGAGCTTCCAGGGGGAAACGCCTGGTATCTTTATAGTCCTGT
CGGGTTTCGCCACCTCTGACTTGAGCGTCGATTTTTGTGATGCTCGTCAGGGGGGCGGAGCCTATGGAAA
AACGCCAGCAACGCGGCCTTTTTACGGTTCCTGGCCTTTTGCTGGCCTTTTGCTCACATGTTCTTTCCTG
CGTTATCCCCTGATTCTGTGGATAACCGTATTACCGCCTTTGAGTGAGCTGATACCGCTCGCCGCAGCCG
AACGACCGAGCGCAGCGAGTCAGTGAGCGAGGAAGCGGAAGAGCGCCCAATACGCAAACCGCCTCTCCCC
GCGCGTTGGCCGATTCATTAATGCAGCTGGCACGACAGGTTTCCCGACTGGAAAGCGGGCAGTGAGCGCA
ACGCAATTAATACGCGTACCGCTAGCCAGGAAGAGTTTGTAGAAACGCAAAAAGGCCATCCGTCAGGATG
GCCTTCTGCTTAGTTTGATGCCTGGCAGTTTATGGCGGGCGTCCTGCCCGCCACCCTCCGGGCCGTTGCT
TCACAACGTTCAAATCCGCTCCCGGCGGATTTGTCCTACTCAGGAGAGCGTTCACCGACAAACAACAGAT
AAAACGAAAGGCCCAGTCTTCCGACTGAGCCTTTCGTTTTATTTGATGCCTGGCAGTTCCCTACTCTCGC
G
Features (pLannotate 1.2.2; 11 found; start..end, strand, type, name):
     18..54      -  CDS            lacZα (fragment): LacZα fragment of β-galactosidase; lacZ fragment
     85..180     +  protein_bind   attL3: mutant version of attL; recombination site for the Gateway® LR reaction LR Clonase™
    186..1130    +  CDS            SPRY2: SPY2_HUMAN - Experimental evidence at protein level: Swiss-Prot protein existence level 1. Antagonist of fibroblast growth factor (FGF) pathways via inhibition of FGF-mediated phosphorylation of ERK1/2 (By similarity). Thereby acts as an antagonist of FGF-induced retinal lens fiber differentiation, may inhibit limb bud outgrowth and may negatively modulate respiratory organogenesis (By similarity). Inhibits TGFB- induced epithelial-to-mesenchymal transition in retinal lens epithelial cells (By similarity). Inhibits CBL/C-CBL-mediated EGFR ubiquitination (PubMed:17974561). From Homo sapiens (Hu
   1138..1231    -  protein_bind   attL2 (fragment): mutant version of attL; recombination site for the Gateway® LR reaction LR Clonase™
   1346..1369    +  promoter       Pc promoter (fragment): intI1 (promoter lies within the coding sequence); class 1 integron promoter
   1545..1601    +  CDS            GmR (fragment): gentamycin acetyltransferase; aacC1; confers resistance to gentamycin
   1608..2399    +  CDS            SmR: aminoglycoside adenylyltransferase (Murphy, 1985); aadA; confers resistance to spectinomycin and streptomycin
   2492..3080    +  rep_origin     ori: high-copy-number ColE1/pMB1/pBR322/pUC origin of replication
   3263..3355    +  CDS            lacI (fragment): lac repressor; lacI; The lac repressor binds to the lac operator to inhibit transcription in E. coli. This inhibition can be relieved by adding lactose or isopropyl-β-D-thiogalactopyranoside (IPTG).
   3410..3437    -  terminator     rrnB T2 terminator: transcription terminator T2 from the E. coli rrnB gene
   3569..3612    +  terminator     rrnB T1 terminator: Escherichia coli rrnB; transcription terminator T1 from the E. coli rrnB gene
