[The description below was written by a language model from this plasmid's Addgene catalogue record and pLannotate feature annotations shown in this document.]
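Description:
R777-E329 Hs.SPRY2 is a Gateway entry clone built on the pDonor-255 backbone that carries the human SPRY2 open reading frame, corresponding to the NM_005842 reference transcript. It is a small bacterial plasmid of about 3.6 kb. A high-copy ColE1/pUC-type origin supports propagation in E. coli, and selection relies on an aadA (SmR) aminoglycoside adenylyltransferase gene that confers spectinomycin and streptomycin resistance. This marker appears to be driven by a fragment of the class 1 integron Pc promoter, and a short remnant of a gentamicin resistance gene lies just upstream. The rrnB T1 and T2 terminators are present in the backbone, where they typically insulate the cloning region from read-through transcription. The small lacZα and lacI fragments are annotation remnants rather than functional genes.

The 948 bp SPRY2 insert sits between two Gateway attL recombination sites. The automated annotation labels these attL3 and a partial attL2, although the record itself does not state the specific att site identities. The plasmid contains no promoter for eukaryotic or bacterial expression of the ORF, so it serves purely as a donor. LR Clonase recombination transfers the coding sequence into an attR-containing destination vector, which supplies the promoter, tags and host-specific elements. Because the native stop codon is retained, the clone suits untagged expression or N-terminal fusions but not C-terminal tags. SPRY2 (Sprouty homolog 2) antagonises FGF-driven ERK1/2 signalling and inhibits CBL-mediated EGFR ubiquitination. The clone is therefore a convenient starting point for expression constructs used to study receptor tyrosine kinase and RAS/MAPK pathway regulation.
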