Addgene plasmid #70613: R777-E329 Hs.SPRY2
Purpose: Gateway ORF clone of human SPRY2 [NM_005842.2] with stop codon (for native or N-terminal fusions)
Depositing lab: Dominic Esposito. Depositing organization: National Cancer Institute (NCI).
Backbone
  Vector backbone: pDonor-255
  Backbone size w/o insert (bp): 2693
  Vector type: Gateway Entry Clone
Growth in bacteria
  Bacterial resistance: Spectinomycin, 50 μg/mL
  Growth temperature: 37°C
  Growth strain: DH10B
  Copy number: High Copy
Gene/Insert
  Gene/Insert name: SPRY2
  Species: H. sapiens (human)
  Insert size (bp): 948
  GenBank ID: NM_005842.3
  Entrez Gene: SPRY2 (a.k.a. IGAN3, hSPRY2)
  Cloning method: Gateway Cloning
  Sequencing primers: 5′ M13F 23-mer (5'-CCCAGTCACGACGTTGTAAAACG); 3′ attLR 23-mer (5'-TAACATCAGAGATTTTGAGACAC)
Terms and licenses: Academic/Nonprofit Terms; Industry Terms: Not Available to Industry
How to cite: R777-E329 Hs.SPRY2 was a gift from Dominic Esposito (Addgene plasmid # 70613 ; http://n2t.net/addgene:70613 ; RRID:Addgene_70613)
