>Addgene plasmid #70613 | R777-E329 Hs.SPRY2 | addgene partial sequence | sequence record 132062 | pCR8_R1 5'-cgaaccgaacaggcttatgt-3'
GGTGTGCGTCACCCGGCAACCTTGGGTAGCAGCGAAGTCGAGGCATTTCTGTCCTGGCTGGTCTAGAGGA
TCTAAGCTTGCATGCAAATAATGATTTTATTTTGACTGATAGTGACCTGTTCGTTGCAACAAATTGATAA
GCAATGCTTTCCTATAATGCCAACTTTGTACAAGAAAGTTGATTATGTTGGTTTTTCAAAGTTCCTAGGG
GGGACAGTGGGAACTTTGCAGCAAACTGTGTTTGAGTTTTTACAGCGGCAACCAGGCCTGTTAACCCGGT
CATAACACCCCTGGCACAATTTAAGGCAACCCTTGGCTGGAAGGTAACACCATAAACAAGGCAAAAAGAG
GGACATGACACCCATGGCTGACCATCGTGTACAACAGTGAGACTGGCTGCAAGAACATGGGTTGTCAGCA
CAGTTGTCCTCATCATCATTAGAACAGTGATAGAAGAGACCTTTCACACAGCATACACAAGTCCCATAGT
CAATCACGTTCTGGGCCGAGCAAAGGCACTGCTTGTCGCAGATCCAGTCTGATGGCAGAGGCCTTGGGTA
GGTGCACTCCTTACATTTGCACTTGCCACAGTCCTCACACCTGTAGGCGTGCAGGCCCAAATCTTCCTTG
CTCAGTGGCTTAAGCTCACCTGGCTTGAGCTCAGATTTGGGTTGCACCCGGATTATGCCATCAGCAACAG
GCCCGGAGGAGAAGGATGATCCTAGCAGTCTCTGTTCAGAGGAGCTGCTGCTGGTACTTGTCCTCGTACT
GCTCCGCGACCCTGAGCTGACCGTGCTTATGGATCTGGACAGAGGGGCTCGTGCAGAAGAATGGACCTGC
GAGTGCTGGAGCCTAGGAGGCTGGCGGTGCTCAGGCAGACCGTGGAGTCTCTCGTGTTTGTGCTGAGTGG
AGGGGCGAGGAGCAGGCTTGAGCCCAGGTCTTGGGACGACAGTAGGCCCCTCTGTGTACTCATTGGTGTT
TCGGATGGCTCTGATCTGATCCAGAGACAAGACATGTACCTGCTGGGTGAGGGCGTCTCTGGGGTCGGGC
TCCCCACGCTGTCTGCCACCGTCACGGGG
